Addgene plasmid #131654: SPIC_pet28a
Purpose: Bacterial expression of ETS gene SPIC
Depositing lab: Peter Hollenhorst. Depositing organization: Indiana University, Bloomington. Publication: Comparison of MAPK specificity across the ETS transcription factor family identifies a high-affinity ERK interaction required for ERG function in prostate cells. Selvaraj N, Kedage V, Hollenhorst PC. Cell Commun Signal. 2015 Feb 19;13:12. doi: 10.1186/s12964-015-0089-7. PubMed 25885538.
Backbone
  Vector backbone: pet28a
  Backbone manufacturer: EMD Biosciences
  Backbone size w/o insert (bp): 5369
  Vector type: Bacterial Expression
Growth in bacteria
  Bacterial resistance: Kanamycin, 50 μg/mL
  Growth temperature: 37°C
  Growth strain: DH5alpha
  Copy number: High Copy
Gene/Insert
  Gene/Insert name: SPIC
  Species: H. sapiens (human)
  Insert size (bp): 747
  Entrez Gene: SPIC (a.k.a. SPI-C)
  Tag / fusion protein: 6xHis (N terminal on backbone)
  Cloning method: Restriction Enzyme; 5′ cloning site Nhe1 (unknown if destroyed); 3′ cloning site BamH1 (unknown if destroyed)
  Sequencing primers: 5′ T7 Fwd
Terms and licenses: Academic/Nonprofit Terms; Industry Terms: Not Available to Industry
Depositor comments: insert equivalent to CDS in NM_152323
How to cite: SPIC_pet28a was a gift from Peter Hollenhorst (Addgene plasmid # 131654 ; http://n2t.net/addgene:131654 ; RRID:Addgene_131654)
