[The description below was written by a language model from this plasmid's Addgene catalogue record and pLannotate feature annotations shown in this document.]
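Description:
SPIC_pet28a is a bacterial expression plasmid built on the pET28a backbone and carrying the human ETS-family transcription factor SPIC (SPI-C). The 747 bp insert, described by the depositor as equivalent to the reference mRNA coding sequence, was cloned between the NheI and BamHI sites, giving a sequenced plasmid of about 6.1 kb. The plasmid is maintained in E. coli through a ColE1/pBR322-type origin and is selected with kanamycin via the aph(3')-Ia gene. The catalogue lists it as high copy, although the feature table also shows the rop gene and the bom region inherited from pBR322, and rop normally moderates copy number. An f1 origin is present as well. Short fragments annotated as tetracycline resistance, an AmpR promoter piece and a predicted E. coli ORF appear to be backbone remnants rather than functional markers.

Expression follows the standard pET arrangement. A T7 promoter with an adjacent lac operator drives transcription, a phage T7 gene 10 ribosome binding site directs translation, and a T7 terminator closes the unit. The plasmid-encoded lacI repressor keeps the promoter silent until IPTG is added, in a host that supplies T7 RNA polymerase. SPIC is fused in frame to the backbone's N-terminal 6xHis tag (picked up by the annotation software as a composite-tag fragment), followed by a thrombin cleavage site, so the protein can be purified by metal affinity and the tag removed. The T7 tag fragment and C-terminal His sequence annotated downstream of the insert are backbone sequences; whether they are translated depends on a stop codon in the insert, which the record does not state. The stated purpose is recombinant production of SPIC protein, and the associated publication compares MAPK specificity across ETS family members.
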