Features (pLannotate 1.2.2; 22 found; start..end, strand, type, name):
     26..73      -  terminator     T7 terminator: transcription terminator for bacteriophage T7 RNA polymerase
     81..130     -  CDS            SET1 (fragment): solubility-enhancement tag derived from T7 phage gene 10B
    140..157     -  CDS            9xHis (fragment): 9xHis affinity tag
    215..244     -  CDS            T7 tag (gene 10 leader) (fragment): leader peptide from bacteriophage T7 gene 10 promotes efficient translation in E. coli
    248..991     -  CDS            SPIC: SPIC_HUMAN - Experimental evidence at protein level: Swiss-Prot protein existence level 1. Controls the development of red pulp macrophages required for red blood cells recycling and iron homeostasis. Transcription factor that binds to the PU-box, a purine-rich DNA sequence (5'-GAGGA[AT]-3') that can act as a lymphoid-specific enhancer. Regulates VCAM1 gene expression (By similarity). From Homo sapiens (Human).
    995..1012    -  CDS            thrombin site: thrombin recognition and cleavage site
   1023..1039    -  CDS            capTEV™ (fragment): composite tag for in vivo biotinylation, TEV protease cleavage, and 6xHis tagging
   1058..1080    -  RBS            RBS: efficient ribosome binding site from bacteriophage T7 gene 10 (Olins and Rangwala, 1989)
   1095..1119    -  protein_bind   lac operator: The lac repressor binds to the lac operator to inhibit transcription in E. coli. This inhibition can be relieved by adding lactose or isopropyl-β-D-thiogalactopyranoside (IPTG). lac repressor encoded by lacI
   1120..1138    -  promoter       T7 promoter: promoter for bacteriophage T7 RNA polymerase
   1160..1439    +  CDS            TcR (fragment): tetracycline efflux protein; tet; confers resistance to tetracycline
   1447..1524    +  promoter       lacI promoter: lacI
   1525..2607    +  CDS            lacI: lac repressor; lacI; The lac repressor binds to the lac operator to inhibit transcription in E. coli. This inhibition can be relieved by adding lactose or isopropyl-β-D-thiogalactopyranoside (IPTG).
   2620..2641    +  protein_bind   CAP binding site: CAP binding activates transcription in the presence of cAMP. E. coli catabolite activator protein
   2656..2947    +  CDS            TcR (fragment): tetracycline efflux protein; tet; confers resistance to tetracycline
   3019..3399    -  CDS            YPB1_ECOLX: Protein predicted: Swiss-Prot protein existence level 4. From Escherichia coli.
   3416..3607    +  CDS            rop: Rop protein, which maintains plasmids at low copy number; rop
   3709..3848    +  misc_feature   bom: basis of mobility region from pBR322
   4034..4622    -  rep_origin     ori: high-copy-number ColE1/pMB1/pBR322/pUC origin of replication
   4744..5559    +  CDS            KanR: aminoglycoside phosphotransferase; aph(3')-Ia; confers resistance to kanamycin in bacteria or G418 (Geneticin®) in eukaryotes
   5568..5625    -  promoter       AmpR promoter (fragment): bla
   5678..6106    -  rep_origin     f1 ori (sequence partly withheld): f1 bacteriophage origin of replication; arrow indicates direction of (+) strand synthesis
>Addgene plasmid #131654 | SPIC_pet28a | addgene full sequence | sequence record 324120 | Addgene NGS Result
ATCCGGATATAGTTCCTCCTTTCAGCAAAAAACCCCTCAAGACCCGTTTAGAGGCCCCAAGGGGTTATGC
TAGTTATTGCTCAGCGGTGGCAGCAGCCAACTCAGCTTCCTTTCGGGCTTTGTTAGCAGCCGGATCTCAG
TGGTGGTGGTGGTGGTGCTCGAGTGCGGCCGCAAGCTTGTCGACTGAGCCTCCACCTAGCCTTTCGGATC
CGCGACCCATTTGCTGTCCACCAGTCATGCTAGCTTAGCAATCATGGTGATTTAGCTCATGGTAATTGGC
ATATGTATAATTATAATTTGCATTCCAGTTATTTAAACTGAGATATTCTTGATCAGGTTGAACACACTGT
GAATAGAAGATCTCTTTCCCCAGGAAATAGGATGGAGAGAGTCTTTGGAGAATGGCCTCACTGAACTGGT
AAGTCAGCTTCCTCCGGATTTTGGTAATTTCCCCACTTCTTCCGTAATTTCTGAGTGCCCTGGCCATTTT
CTGGTAAGTCATGGTCTTCCTGTTGCCTTTTCTTTTCCCCCAAAGCTCGGCAAGTTTTTCTTTGTTTTTT
GATACAAACTGAAAGATGCCTTTGGTTTTATCTACCCACTGAATACAAGATGCCATCTCCGGATTATACA
GGGATTCGTGAAGGTATTCAAACAGTCGGAGCTTCTTCCTGCCTTTTCCCCCCTTTTGCTGGAGAAGAGT
GGGTTGTACCAGCTGGTTTTCAGTTATGTTCTGCAGAGATTGATGAATATTTCCTTCAAAATAGAAGTCC
GCAGCACTGTTAATTACCGTTCTCCAATTATAGACAGGCTCCTCTGTAGGCAACACTCCATAGCAGCTGG
AATTTCCTTTGACATGAGGACGATGGTTGATTAAAGCCAGGTAATTTCTGTAATCTGGCGAGTACTGAAG
ATCTCCAGTTGAATGTTGCCTCAGAACCTCAAAAGCATCTTCAAATGCTTGACCCAGCTTGTCTTGTTCA
ACACACGTCATATGGCTGCCGCGCGGCACCAGGCCGCTGCTGTGATGATGATGATGATGGCTGCTGCCCA
TGGTATATCTCCTTCTTAAAGTTAAACAAAATTATTTCTAGAGGGGAATTGTTATCCGCTCACAATTCCC
CTATAGTGAGTCGTATTAATTTCGCGGGATCGAGATCTCGATCCTCTACGCCGGACGCATCGTGGCCGGC
ATCACCGGCGCCACAGGTGCGGTTGCTGGCGCCTATATCGCCGACATCACCGATGGGGAAGATCGGGCTC
GCCACTTCGGGCTCATGAGCGCTTGTTTCGGCGTGGGTATGGTGGCAGGCCCCGTGGCCGGGGGACTGTT
GGGCGCCATCTCCTTGCATGCACCATTCCTTGCGGCGGCGGTGCTCAACGGCCTCAACCTACTACTGGGC
TGCTTCCTAATGCAGGAGTCGCATAAGGGAGAGCGTCGAGATCCCGGACACCATCGAATGGCGCAAAACC
TTTCGCGGTATGGCATGATAGCGCCCGGAAGAGAGTCAATTCAGGGTGGTGAATGTGAAACCAGTAACGT
TATACGATGTCGCAGAGTATGCCGGTGTCTCTTATCAGACCGTTTCCCGCGTGGTGAACCAGGCCAGCCA
CGTTTCTGCGAAAACGCGGGAAAAAGTGGAAGCGGCGATGGCGGAGCTGAATTACATTCCCAACCGCGTG
GCACAACAACTGGCGGGCAAACAGTCGTTGCTGATTGGCGTTGCCACCTCCAGTCTGGCCCTGCACGCGC
CGTCGCAAATTGTCGCGGCGATTAAATCTCGCGCCGATCAACTGGGTGCCAGCGTGGTGGTGTCGATGGT
AGAACGAAGCGGCGTCGAAGCCTGTAAAGCGGCGGTGCACAATCTTCTCGCGCAACGCGTCAGTGGGCTG
ATCATTAACTATCCGCTGGATGACCAGGATGCCATTGCTGTGGAAGCTGCCTGCACTAATGTTCCGGCGT
TATTTCTTGATGTCTCTGACCAGACACCCATCAACAGTATTATTTTCTCCCATGAAGACGGTACGCGACT
GGGCGTGGAGCATCTGGTCGCATTGGGTCACCAGCAAATCGCGCTGTTAGCGGGCCCATTAAGTTCTGTC
TCGGCGCGTCTGCGTCTGGCTGGCTGGCATAAATATCTCACTCGCAATCAAATTCAGCCGATAGCGGAAC
GGGAAGGCGACTGGAGTGCCATGTCCGGTTTTCAACAAACCATGCAAATGCTGAATGAGGGCATCGTTCC
CACTGCGATGCTGGTTGCCAACGATCAGATGGCGCTGGGCGCAATGCGCGCCATTACCGAGTCCGGGCTG
CGCGTTGGTGCGGATATCTCGGTAGTGGGATACGACGATACCGAAGACAGCTCATGTTATATCCCGCCGT
TAACCACCATCAAACAGGATTTTCGCCTGCTGGGGCAAACCAGCGTGGACCGCTTGCTGCAACTCTCTCA
GGGCCAGGCGGTGAAGGGCAATCAGCTGTTGCCCGTCTCACTGGTGAAAAGAAAAACCACCCTGGCGCCC
AATACGCAAACCGCCTCTCCCCGCGCGTTGGCCGATTCATTAATGCAGCTGGCACGACAGGTTTCCCGAC
TGGAAAGCGGGCAGTGAGCGCAACGCAATTAATGTAAGTTAGCTCACTCATTAGGCACCGGGATCTCGAC
CGATGCCCTTGAGAGCCTTCAACCCAGTCAGCTCCTTCCGGTGGGCGCGGGGCATGACTATCGTCGCCGC
ACTTATGACTGTCTTCTTTATCATGCAACTCGTAGGACAGGTGCCGGCAGCGCTCTGGGTCATTTTCGGC
GAGGACCGCTTTCGCTGGAGCGCGACGATGATCGGCCTGTCGCTTGCGGTATTCGGAATCTTGCACGCCC
TCGCTCAAGCCTTCGTCACTGGTCCCGCCACCAAACGTTTCGGCGAGAAGCAGGCCATTATCGCCGGCAT
GGCGGCCCCACGGGTGCGCATGATCGTGCTCCTGTCGTTGAGGACCCGGCTAGGCTGGCGGGGTTGCCTT
ACTGGTTAGCAGAATGAATCACCGATACGCGAGCGAACGTGAAGCGACTGCTGCTGCAAAACGTCTGCGA
CCTGAGCAACAACATGAATGGTCTTCGGTTTCCGTGTTTCGTAAAGTCTGGAAACGCGGAAGTCAGCGCC
CTGCACCATTATGTTCCGGATCTGCATCGCAGGATGCTGCTGGCTACCCTGTGGAACACCTACATCTGTA
TTAACGAAGCGCTGGCATTGACCCTGAGTGATTTTTCTCTGGTCCCGCCGCATCCATACCGCCAGTTGTT
TACCCTCACAACGTTCCAGTAACCGGGCATGTTCATCATCAGTAACCCGTATCGTGAGCATCCTCTCTCG
TTTCATCGGTATCATTACCCCCATGAACAGAAATCCCCCTTACACGGAGGCATCAGTGACCAAACAGGAA
AAAACCGCCCTTAACATGGCCCGCTTTATCAGAAGCCAGACATTAACGCTTCTGGAGAAACTCAACGAGC
TGGACGCGGATGAACAGGCAGACATCTGTGAATCGCTTCACGACCACGCTGATGAGCTTTACCGCAGCTG
CCTCGCGCGTTTCGGTGATGACGGTGAAAACCTCTGACACATGCAGCTCCCGGAGACGGTCACAGCTTGT
CTGTAAGCGGATGCCGGGAGCAGACAAGCCCGTCAGGGCGCGTCAGCGGGTGTTGGCGGGTGTCGGGGCG
CAGCCATGACCCAGTCACGTAGCGATAGCGGAGTGTATACTGGCTTAACTATGCGGCATCAGAGCAGATT
GTACTGAGAGTGCACCATTGCGGTGTGAAATACCGCACAGATGCGTAAGGAGAAAATACCGCATCAGGCG
CTCTTCCGCTTCCTCGCTCACTGACTCGCTGCGCTCGGTCGTTCGGCTGCGGCGAGCGGTATCAGCTCAC
TCAAAGGCGGTAATACGGTTATCCACAGAATCAGGGGATAACGCAGGAAAGAACATGTGAGCAAAAGGCC
AGCAAAAGGCCAGGAACCGTAAAAAGGCCGCGTTGCTGGCGTTTTTCCATAGGCTCCGCCCCCCTGACGA
GCATCACAAAAATCGACGCTCAAGTCAGAGGTGGCGAAACCCGACAGGACTATAAAGATACCAGGCGTTT
CCCCCTGGAAGCTCCCTCGTGCGCTCTCCTGTTCCGACCCTGCCGCTTACCGGATACCTGTCCGCCTTTC
TCCCTTCGGGAAGCGTGGCGCTTTCTCATAGCTCACGCTGTAGGTATCTCAGTTCGGTGTAGGTCGTTCG
CTCCAAGCTGGGCTGTGTGCACGAACCCCCCGTTCAGCCCGACCGCTGCGCCTTATCCGGTAACTATCGT
CTTGAGTCCAACCCGGTAAGACACGACTTATCGCCACTGGCAGCAGCCACTGGTAACAGGATTAGCAGAG
CGAGGTATGTAGGCGGTGCTACAGAGTTCTTGAAGTGGTGGCCTAACTACGGCTACACTAGAAGGACAGT
ATTTGGTATCTGCGCTCTGCTGAAGCCAGTTACCTTCGGAAAAAGAGTTGGTAGCTCTTGATCCGGCAAA
CAAACCACCGCTGGTAGCGGTGGTTTTTTTGTTTGCAAGCAGCAGATTACGCGCAGAAAAAAAGGATCTC
AAGAAGATCCTTTGATCTTTTCTACGGGGTCTGACGCTCAGTGGAACGAAAACTCACGTTAAGGGATTTT
GGTCATGAACAATAAAACTGTCTGCTTACATAAACAGTAATACAAGGGGTGTTATGAGCCATATTCAACG
GGAAACGTCTTGCTCTAGGCCGCGATTAAATTCCAACATGGATGCTGATTTATATGGGTATAAATGGGCT
CGCGATAATGTCGGGCAATCAGGTGCGACAATCTATCGATTGTATGGGAAGCCCGATGCGCCAGAGTTGT
TTCTGAAACATGGCAAAGGTAGCGTTGCCAATGATGTTACAGATGAGATGGTCAGACTAAACTGGCTGAC
GGAATTTATGCCTCTTCCGACCATCAAGCATTTTATCCGTACTCCTGATGATGCATGGTTACTCACCACT
GCGATCCCCGGGAAAACAGCATTCCAGGTATTAGAAGAATATCCTGATTCAGGTGAAAATATTGTTGATG
CGCTGGCAGTGTTCCTGCGCCGGTTGCATTCGATTCCTGTTTGTAATTGTCCTTTTAACAGCGATCGCGT
ATTTCGTCTCGCTCAGGCGCAATCACGAATGAATAACGGTTTGGTTGATGCGAGTGATTTTGATGACGAG
CGTAATGGCTGGCCTGTTGAACAAGTCTGGAAAGAAATGCATAAACTTTTGCCATTCTCACCGGATTCAG
TCGTCACTCATGGTGATTTCTCACTTGATAACCTTATTTTTGACGAGGGGAAATTAATAGGTTGTATTGA
TGTTGGACGAGTCGGAATCGCAGACCGATACCAGGATCTTGCCATCCTATGGAACTGCCTCGGTGAGTTT
TCTCCTTCATTACAGAAACGGCTTTTTCAAAAATATGGTATTGATAATCCTGATATGAATAAATTGCAGT
TTCATTTGATGCTCGATGAGTTTTTCTAAGAATTAATTCATGAGCGGATACATATTTGAATGTATTTAGA
AAAATAAACAAATAGGGGTTCCGCGCACATTTCCCCGAAAAGTGCCACCTAAATTGTAAGCGTTAATATT
TTGTTAAAATTCGCGTTAAATTTTTGTTAAATCAGCTCATTTTTTAACCAATAGGCCGAAATCGGCAAAA
TCCCTTATAAATCAAAAGAATAGACCGAGATAGGGT
[37 nt withheld, positions 5777-5813]
AAAGAACGTGGACTCCAACGTCAAAGG
[49 nt withheld, positions 5841-5889]
T
[91 nt withheld, positions 5891-5981]
G
[124 nt withheld, positions 5983-6106]
CCCATTCGCCA
